>Addgene plasmid #235112 | VN1315 pB2Hws_v30_pLWeakRBS_TIR371_cI-Asf1B+rpoA-IP3_Ddcm_eGFP-wcKanR | addgene full sequence | sequence record 469190 | Addgene NGS Result
GGCAGCATCACCCGACGCACTTTGCGCCGAATAAATACCTGTGACGGAAGATCACTTCGCAGAATAAATA
AATCCTGGTGTCCCTGTTGATACCGGGAAGCCCTGGGCCAACTTTTGGCGAAAATGAGACGTTGATCGGC
ACGTAAGAGGTTCCAACTTTCACCATAATGAAATAAGATCACTACCGGGCGTATTTTTTGAGTTATCGAG
ATTTTCAGGAGCTAAGGAAGCTAAAATGGAGAAAAAAATCACTGGATATACCACCGTTGATATATCCCAA
TGGCATCGTAAAGAACATTTTGAGGCATTTCAGTCAGTTGCTCAATGTACCTATAACCAGACCGTTCAGC
TGGATATTACGGCCTTTTTAAAGACCGTAAAGAAAAATAAGCACAAGTTTTATCCGGCCTTTATTCACAT
TCTTGCCCGCCTGATGAATGCTCATCCGGAATTCCGTATGGCAATGAAAGACGGTGAGCTGGTGATATGG
GATAGTGTTCACCCTTGTTACACCGTTTTCCATGAGCAAACTGAAACGTTTTCATCGCTCTGGAGTGAAT
ACCACGACGATTTCCGGCAGTTTCTACACATATATTCGCAAGATGTGGCGTGTTACGGTGAAAACCTGGC
CTATTTCCCTAAAGGGTTTATTGAGAATATGTTTTTCGTCTCAGCCAATCCCTGGGTGAGTTTCACCAGT
TTTGATTTAAACGTGGCCAATATGGACAACTTCTTCGCCCCCGTTTTCACCATGGGCAAATATTATACGC
AAGGCGACAAGGTGCTGATGCCGCTGGCGATTCAGGTTCATCATGCCGTTTGTGATGGCTTCCATGTCGG
CAGAATGCTTAATGAATTACAACAGTACTGCGATGAGTGGCAGGGCGGGGCGTAATTTTTTTAAGGCAGT
TATTGGTGCCCTTAAACGCCTGGTTGCTACGCCTGAATAAGTGATAATAAGCGGATGAATGGCAGAAATT
CGAAAGCAAATTCGACCCGGTCGTCGGTTCAGGGCAGGGTCGTTAAATAGCCGCTTATGTCTATTGCTGG
TTTACCGGTTTATTGACTACCGGAAGCAGTGTGACCGTGTGCTTCTCAAATGCCTGAGGCCAGTTTGCTC
AGGCTCTCCCCGTGGAGGTAATAATTGACGATATGATCATTTATTCTGCCTCCCAGAGCCTGATAAAAAC
GGTTAGCGCTTCGTTAATACAGATGTAGGTGTTCCACAGGGTAGCCAGCAGCATCCTGCGATGCAGATCT
GTAAGGTAAGAGCTCTTATCAGTTATCCCAATTGATATGGAAGCGGGTAACACGCGGATTGGATGCCAGA
ATGTTGCGTTGCAGCTGACTAAAATCCGGTTTCATCGGCGGATTTTCACGCAGTTCCGGGTTCAGGTATT
CATTGTTAACGTAATAACCCACGCGGATGAATTCCTGGCCGTGATACGTGCAGGTAATCAGAACCACCGT
GACACCAACTGCGTCGGTTTCCGGAATCAGCGACGGGTTCGGAGCATCTGCTTGGAAAACAAACATATGA
CGACCTGCCGGGACCGGGCCCACCAGGACTGAGTCCAGGATCTGATCAAATTCTTCAGATTCCGCGCTGC
CCACATAGATAATTTTCCATTCCAGGTCATCGGCCAGCGCTTCGGAACATTCAAACGAGATTTCAAAGCG
GAACGGGCTATGGAACGGGGACGGATTTTCCAGCACTGCCACATTCAGCACCGAGACTTTCGCCATTGCG
GTACCGCCAAACGTCTCTTCAGGCCACTGACTAGCGATAACTTTCCCCACAACGGAACAACTCTCATTGC
ATGGGATCATTGGGTACTGTGGGTTTAGTGGTTGTAAAAACACCTGACCGCTATCCCTGATCAGTTTCTT
GAAGGTAAACTCATCACCCCCAAGTCTGGCTATGCAGAAATCACCTGGCTCAACAGCCTGCTCAGGGTCA
ACGAGAATTAACATTCCGTCAGGAAAGCTTGGCTTGGAGCCTGTTGGTGCGGTCATGGAATTACCTTCAA
CCTCAAGCCAGAATGCAGAATCACTGGCTTTTTTGGTTGTGCTTACCCATCTCTCCGCATCACCTTTGGT
AAAGGTTCTAAGCTCAGGTGAGAACATCCCTGCCTGAACATGAGAAAAAACAGGGTACTCATACTCACTT
CTAAGTGACGGCTGCATACTAACCGCTTCATACATCTCGTAGATTTCTCTGGCGATTGAAGGGCTAAATT
CTTCAACGCTAACTTTGAGAATTTTTGCAAGCAATGCGGCGTTATAAGCATTTAATGCATTGATGCCATT
AAATAAAGCACCAACGCCTGACTGCCCCATCCCCATCTTGTCTGCGACAGACGGCTGGGATAAGCCAAGT
TCATTTTTCTTTTTTTCATAAATTGCTTTAAGGCGACGTGCGTCCTCAAGCTGCTCTTGTGTTAATGGTT
TCTTTTTTGTGCTCATTATATGACCTAGCGAGCTGGTCTACTTAAGTGCTAGCAGTATCTCTATCACTGA
TAGGGATGTCAAGCGCGCTTGAAGAGATAAATTGCACTGAAATCTAGATGTCTCCAGACCGCTAGTAGAC
GAGTCCATGTCTCGAGAGCGAGGCTCTTCAAGCTCGCAAAATTGCTCTTCAAGCTCGCAAAAAACCCCGC
CCCTGACAGGGCGGGGTTTTTTCGCGTTCGATCCCGCGAAATTTAATTAACCAACACCGCCAGAGATACA
TTAGGCACCGGCGGCTTGACACTTTATGCTTCCGGCTCGGATACTGTGTGGAATTGAAAGAGGAACGTAC
GATGGTCAGTAAAGGCGAAGAGTTGTTTACGGGTGTAGTACCGATTTTAGTGGAACTCGATGGAGATGTG
AATGGGCATAAATTTTCGGTTTCAGGTGAAGGTGAAGGAGATGCCACCTATGGCAAACTGACGCTGAAGT
TCATCTGTACGACAGGCAAACTGCCTGTTCCGTGGCCAACACTGGTTACTACGCTGACCTATGGCGTTCA
ATGCTTTTCGCGTTATCCGGACCACATGAAACAGCATGACTTCTTTAAATCCGCGATGCCTGAAGGTTAC
GTACAAGAACGCACCATCTTCTTCAAAGATGACGGGAACTACAAAACCCGTGCAGAGGTCAAATTTGAGG
GTGACACCCTTGTGAATCGGATTGAGCTGAAAGGCATTGACTTTAAAGAAGATGGCAACATTCTGGGTCA
TAAACTGGAGTACAACTACAACAGCCATAACGTGTATATCATGGCGGACAAACAGAAGAATGGGATCAAA
GTGAATTTCAAGATTCGCCACAACATTGAAGATGGTAGTGTGCAGTTAGCCGACCACTATCAGCAGAATA
CCCCGATTGGCGATGGCCCAGTCTTGCTGCCGGATAATCATTACCTTAGCACCCAATCTGCGTTAAGCAA
AGATCCCAACGAAAAGCGCGATCACATGGTCCTCCTGGAATTTGTGACTGCTGCAGGCATCACTTTGGGT
ATGGATGAACTGTATAAGTGAAATTCCTGGTCCAGGAATTTCACATATTCAACGGGAAACGTCTTGCTCT
AGGCCGCGATTAAATTCCAACATGGATGCTGATTTATATGGGTATAAATGGGCTCGCGATAATGTCGGGC
AATCAGGTGCGACAATCTATCGATTGTATGGGAAGCCCGATGCGCCAGAGTTGTTTCTGAAACATGGCAA
AGGTAGCGTTGCCAATGATGTTACAGATGAGATGGTCAGACTAAACTGGCTGACGGAATTTATGCCTCTT
CCGACCATCAAGCATTTTATCCGTACTCCTGATGATGCATGGTTACTCACCACTGCGATCCCCGGGAAAA
CAGCATTCCAGGTATTAGAAGAATATCCTGATTCAGGTGAAAATATTGTTGATGCGCTGGCAGTGTTCCT
GCGCCGGTTGCATTCGATTCCTGTTTGTAATTGTCCTTTTAACAGCGATCGCGTATTTCGTCTCGCTCAG
GCGCAATCACGAATGAATAACGGTTTGGTTGATGCGAGTGATTTTGATGACGAGCGTAATGGCTGGCCTG
TTGAACAAGTCTGGAAAGAAATGCATAAACTTTTGCCATTCTCACCGGATTCAGTCGTCACTCATGGTGA
TTTCTCACTTGATAACCTTATTTTTGACGAGGGGAAATTAATAGGTTGTATTGATGTTGGACGAGTCGGA
ATCGCAGACCGATACCAGGATCTTGCCATCCTATGGAACTGCCTCGGTGAGTTTTCTCCTTCATTACAGA
AACGGCTTTTTCAAAAATATGGTATTGATAATCCTGATATGAATAAATTGCAGTTTCATTTGATGCTCGA
TGAGTTTTTCTAAGACTAGTGAATTAATTCATGAGCGGATACATATTTGAATGTATTTAGAAAAATAAAC
AAATAGGGGTTCCGCGCACATTTCCCCGAAAAGTGCCACCTAAATTGTAAGCGTTAATATTTTGTTAAAA
TTCGCGTTAAATTTTTGTTAAATCAGCTCATTTTTTAACCAATAGGCCGAAATCGGCAAAATCCCTTATA
AATCAAAAGAATAGACCGAGATAGGGT
[37 nt withheld, positions 4578-4614]
AAAGAACGTGGACTCCAACGTCAAAGG
[49 nt withheld, positions 4642-4690]
T
[41 nt withheld, positions 4692-4732]
T
[49 nt withheld, positions 4734-4782]
G
[122 nt withheld, positions 4784-4905]
AGATCTAAATAATAAAAAAGCCGGATTAATAATCTGGCTTTTTATATTCTCTCTCTAGTATATAAACGCA
GAAAGGCCCACCCGAAGGTGAGCCAGTGTGACGAACCCCCGCCTCAGAGTGGGAAAGCTAGAAATATTTT
ATCTGATTAATAAGATGATCTTCTTGAGATCGTTTTGGTCTGCGCGTAATCTCTTGCTCTGAAAACGAAA
AAACCGCCTTGCAGGGCGGTTTTTCGAAGGTTCTCTGAGCTACCAACTCTTTGAACCGAGGTAACTGGCT
TGGAGGAGCGCAGTCACCAAAACTTGTCCTTTCAGTTTAGCCTTAACCGGCGCATGACTTCAAGACTAAC
TCCTCTAAATCAATTACCAGTGGCTGCTGCCAGTGGTGCTTTTGCATGTCTTTCCGGGTTGGACTCAAGA
CGATAGTTACCGGATAAGGCGCAGCGGTCGGACTGAACGGGGGGTTCGTGCATACAGTCCAGCTTGGAGC
GAACTGCCTACCCGGAACTGAGTGTCAGGCGTGGAATGAGACAAACGCGGCCATAACAGCGGAATGACAC
CGGTAAACCGAAAGGCAGGAACAGGAGAGCGCACGAGGGAGCCGCCAGGGGGAAACGCCTGGTATCTTTA
TAGTCCTGTCGGGTTTCGCCACCACTGATTTGAGCGTCAGATTTCGTGATGCTTGTCAGGGGGGCGGAGC
CTATGGAAAAACGGCTTTGCCGCGGCCCTCTCACTTCCCTGTTAAGTATCTTCCTGGCATCTTCCAGGAA
ATCTCCGCCCCGTTCGTAAGCCATTTCCGCTCTCCGCAGTCGAACGACCGAGCGTAGCGAGTCAGTGCGA
ACGATCAAAAATAAGTGCCTTCCCATCAAAAAAATATTGACAACATAAAAAACTTTGTGTTATACTTGTA
ACGCTACATGGAGATTAACTCAATCTAGCTAGAGAGGCTTTACACTTTATGCTTCCGGCTCGTATAATGT
GTGGAATTGTGAGCGGATAACAATTTCACACAGGAAACAGCTATGACCATGATTACGGATTCACTGGAAC
TCTAGACCAAAGAGAGGACACAATGCAGGGTTCTGTGACAGAGTTTCTAAAACCGCGCCTGGTTGATATC
GAGCAAGTGAGTTCGACGCACGCCAAGGTGACCCTTGAGCCTTTAGAGCGTGGCTTTGGCCATACTCTGG
GTAACGCACTGCGCCGTATTCTGCTCTCATCGATGCCGGGTTGCGCGGTGACCGAGGTTGAGATTGATGG
TGTACTACATGAGTACAGCACCAAAGAAGGCGTTCAGGAAGATATCCTGGAAATCCTGCTCAACCTGAAA
GGGCTGGCGGTGAGAGTTCAGGGCAAAGATGAAGTTATTCTTACCTTGAATAAATCTGGCATTGGCCCTG
TGACTGCAGCCGATATCACCCACGACGGTGATGTCGAAATCGTCAAGCCGCAGCACGTGATCTGCCACCT
GACCGATGAGAACGCGTCTATTAGCATGCGTATCAAAGTTCAGCGCGGTCGTGGTTATGTGCCGGCTTCT
ACCCGAATTCATTCGGAAGAAGATGAGCGCCCAATCGGCCGTCTGCTGGTCGACGCATGCTACAGCCCTG
TGGAGCGTATTGCCTACAATGTTGAAGCAGCGCGTGTAGAACAGCGTACCGACCTGGACAAGCTGGTCAT
CGAAATGGAAACCAACGGCACAATCGATCCTGAAGAGGCGATTCGTCGTGCGGCAACCATTCTGGCTGAA
CAACTGGAAGCTTTCGTTGACTTACGTGATGTACGTCAGCCTGAAGTGAAAGAAGAGAAACCAGAGGCGG
CCGCAGCAAGCACCGAACGCAAATGGGCAGAACTGGCACGTCGTATTCGTGGTGCAGGCGGTGTTACCCT
CAATGGTTTTGGTTGAGGATCCTCTACGCCGGACGCACTCGGTTCCAAAAAAAAAAAAAAAGACGCTGAA
AAGCGTCTTTTTTTTTTTTGGTCCCCACTGGAGCACCTCAAAAACACCATCATACACTAAATCAGTAAGT
T
Features (pLannotate 1.2.2; 19 found; start..end, strand, type, name):
    133..235     +  promoter       cat promoter: promoter of the E. coli cat gene encoding chloramphenicol acetyltransferase
    236..895     +  CDS            CmR: chloramphenicol acetyltransferase; cat; confers resistance to chloramphenicol
   1194..1268    -  CDS            YPB2_ECOLX (fragment): Protein predicted: Swiss-Prot protein existence level 4. From Escherichia coli.
   1282..1746    -  CDS            ASF1B (fragment): ASF1B_HUMAN - Experimental evidence at protein level: Swiss-Prot protein existence level 1. Histone chaperone that facilitates histone deposition and histone exchange and removal during nucleosome assembly and disassembly. Cooperates with chromatin assembly factor 1 (CAF-1) to promote replication-dependent chromatin assembly. Does not participate in replication-independent nucleosome deposition which is mediated by ASF1A and HIRA. Required for spermatogenesis. From Homo sapiens (Human).
   1756..2466    -  CDS            λ repressor: phage λ repressor; cI
   2503..2532    -  promoter       PLtetO-1 promoter (fragment): modified phage lambda PL promoter with tet operator sites (Lutz and Bujard, 1997)
   2749..2769    +  promoter       lac UV5 promoter (fragment): E. coli lac promoter with an "up" mutation
   2802..3518    +  CDS            EGFP: EGFP is a basic (constitutively fluorescent) green fluorescent protein published in 1996, derived from Aequorea victoria. It is reported to be a rapidly-maturing weak dimer with moderate acid sensitivity.
   3544..4353    +  CDS            KanR: aminoglycoside phosphotransferase; aph(3')-Ia; confers resistance to kanamycin in bacteria or G418 (Geneticin®) in eukaryotes
   4369..4426    -  promoter       AmpR promoter (fragment): bla
   4452..4905    -  rep_origin     f1 ori (sequence partly withheld): f1 bacteriophage origin of replication; arrow indicates direction of (+) strand synthesis
   4972..4999    -  terminator     T7Te terminator: phage T7 early transcription terminator
   5069..5614    +  rep_origin     p15A ori: Plasmids containing the medium-copy-number p15A origin of replication can be propagated in E. coli cells that contain a second plasmid with the ColE1 origin.
   5702..5742    +  rep_origin     RSF ori (fragment): Plasmids containing the RSF 1030 origin of replication can be propagated in E. coli cells that contain additional plasmids with compatible origins.
   5854..5884    +  promoter       lac UV5 promoter: E. coli lac promoter with an "up" mutation
   5892..5908    +  protein_bind   lac operator: The lac repressor binds to the lac operator to inhibit transcription in E. coli. This inhibition can be relieved by adding lactose or isopropyl-β-D-thiogalactopyranoside (IPTG). lac repressor encoded by lacI
   5928..5952    +  CDS            lacZα (fragment): LacZα fragment of β-galactosidase; lacZ fragment
   5978..6721    +  CDS            rpoA (fragment): RPOA_ECO24 - Experimental evidence at protein level: Swiss-Prot protein existence level 1. DNA-dependent RNA polymerase catalyzes the transcription of DNA into RNA using the four ribonucleoside triphosphates as substrates. From Escherichia coli O139:H28 (strain E24377A / ETEC).
   6890..12      -  mobile_element IS1 (fragment) (across the origin): prokaryotic transposable element IS1
