[The description below was written by a language model from this plasmid's Addgene catalogue record and pLannotate feature annotations shown in this document.]
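Description:
VN1315 pB2Hws_v30_pLWeakRBS_TIR371_cI-Asf1B+rpoA-IP3_Ddcm_eGFP-wcKanR is a single-plasmid bacterial expression construct for a quantitative bacterial two-hybrid (qB2H) assay, built on a pAC backbone. It replicates in E. coli from a p15A origin (catalogued as low copy) and is maintained with chloramphenicol through a cat promoter–CmR cassette. An f1 origin is also annotated, and the record indicates that a dedicated host strain (SB39) is used for propagation.

The plasmid carries both hybrid partners and the reporter. On one strand, a PLtetO-1 promoter drives the phage λ cI repressor fused in frame to human ASF1B, a histone chaperone. This fusion provides the DNA-binding half of the system. On the other strand, an lpp/lacUV5 promoter with a lac operator drives a fragment of the E. coli RNA polymerase α subunit (rpoA) fused to IP3, a short synthetic insert of 93 bp that the feature table does not annotate separately. The catalogue lists the IP3 tag as "cI_E34P-rpoA", whereas the plasmid name and feature table place cI on Asf1B and rpoA on IP3. A weak lacUV5-derived promoter fragment sits upstream of an EGFP coding sequence followed by KanR. In two-hybrid systems of this design, interaction between the two fusion partners recruits RNA polymerase to the weak promoter. Fluorescence and kanamycin resistance should therefore scale with interaction strength, and the record notes that kanamycin resistance depends on this strength.

The name elements "pLWeakRBS", "TIR371" and "Ddcm" appear to refer to tuning of translation initiation and removal of dcm sites, but the record does not explain them. The construct is used to measure the Asf1B–IP3 interaction in this assay.
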