Addgene plasmid #235112: VN1315 pB2Hws_v30_pLWeakRBS_TIR371_cI-Asf1B+rpoA-IP3_Ddcm_eGFP-wcKanR
Purpose: Quantitative bacterial two-hybrid (qB2H). Expresses Asf1B and IP3.
Depositing lab: Oscar Ramos. Depositing organization: Commissariat Energie Atomique (CEA), Saclay. Publication: Optimized Quantitative Bacterial Two-Hybrid (qB2H) for Protein-Protein Interaction Assessment. Guyot A, Maillard E, Ferreira-Pinto K, Plancon-Arnould L, Nadaradjane AA, Guerois R, Ochsenbein F, Martin L, Ramos OHP. Comput Struct Biotechnol J. 2026 May 25;35(1):0098. doi: 10.34133/csbj.0098. eCollection 2026. PubMed 42199375.
Backbone
  Vector backbone: pAC
  Backbone size w/o insert (bp): 6375
  Vector type: Bacterial Expression, Synthetic Biology ; Quantitative bacterial two-hybrid (qB2H)
Growth in bacteria
  Bacterial resistance: Chloramphenicol, 25 μg/mL
  Growth temperature: 37°C
  Growth strain: SB39 (Addgene #235121)
  Growth instructions: Resistant to kanamycin (dependent on the interaction strength)
  Copy number: Low Copy
Gene/Insert 1
  Gene/Insert name: Asf1B (alt names: Anti-silencing function protein 1 homolog B; CCG1-interacting factor A-II)
  Species: H. sapiens (human)
  Insert size (bp): 483
  Entrez Gene: ASF1B (a.k.a. CIA-II)
  Promoter: LtetO
  Cloning method: Restriction Enzyme; 5′ cloning site Acc65I (not destroyed); 3′ cloning site SacI (not destroyed)
  Sequencing primers: 5′ GATCAGGGATAGCGGTCAGG; 3′ TCCCCGTGGAGGTAATAATTGAC
Gene/Insert 2
  Gene/Insert name: IP3
  Species: Synthetic
  Insert size (bp): 93
  Promoter: lpp+lacUV5
  Tag / fusion protein: cI_E34P-rpoA (N terminal on insert)
  Cloning method: Restriction Enzyme; 5′ cloning site NotI (not destroyed); 3′ cloning site BamHI (not destroyed)
  Sequencing primers: 5′ GAACAGCGTACCGACCTGGAC; 3′ AAGTTGGCCCAGGGCT
Terms and licenses: Academic/Nonprofit Terms; Industry Terms: Not Available to Industry
Depositor comments: Please note that this plasmid may require a unique bacterial strain, so make sure to confirm that you can also obtain the appropriate growth strain. Please contact us or contact our distributors if you have any questions. Please visit https://doi.org/10.1101/2025.10.29.680610 for bioRxiv preprint.
How to cite: VN1315 pB2Hws_v30_pLWeakRBS_TIR371_cI-Asf1B+rpoA-IP3_Ddcm_eGFP-wcKanR was a gift from Oscar Ramos (Addgene plasmid # 235112 ; http://n2t.net/addgene:235112 ; RRID:Addgene_235112)
