>Addgene plasmid #235112 | VN1315 pB2Hws_v30_pLWeakRBS_TIR371_cI-Asf1B+rpoA-IP3_Ddcm_eGFP-wcKanR | depositor partial sequence | sequence record 462574 | cI_E34P-Asf1B
ATGAGCACAAAAAAGAAACCATTAACACAAGAGCAGCTTGAGGACGCACGTCGCCTTAAAGCAATTTATG
AAAAAAAGAAAAATGAACTTGGCTTATCCCAGCCGTCTGTCGCAGACAAGATGGGGATGGGGCAGTCAGG
CGTTGGTGCTTTATTTAATGGCATCAATGCATTAAATGCTTATAACGCCGCATTGCTTGCAAAAATTCTC
AAAGTTAGCGTTGAAGAATTTAGCCCTTCAATCGCCAGAGAAATCTACGAGATGTATGAAGCGGTTAGTA
TGCAGCCGTCACTTAGAAGTGAGTATGAGTACCCTGTTTTTTCTCATGTTCAGGCAGGGATGTTCTCACC
TGAGCTTAGAACCTTTACCAAAGGTGATGCGGAGAGATGGGTAAGCACAACCAAAAAAGCCAGTGATTCT
GCATTCTGGCTTGAGGTTGAAGGTAATTCCATGACCGCACCAACAGGCTCCAAGCCAAGCTTTCCTGACG
GAATGTTAATTCTCGTTGACCCTGAGCAGGCTGTTGAGCCAGGTGATTTCTGCATAGCCAGACTTGGGGG
TGATGAGTTTACCTTCAAGAAACTGATCAGGGATAGCGGTCAGGTGTTTTTACAACCACTAAACCCACAG
TACCCAATGATCCCATGCAATGAGAGTTGTTCCGTTGTGGGGAAAGTTATCGCTAGTCAGTGGCCTGAAG
AGACGTTTGGCGGTACCGCAATGGCGAAAGTCTCGGTGCTGAATGTGGCAGTGCTGGAAAATCCGTCCCC
GTTCCATAGCCCGTTCCGCTTTGAAATCTCGTTTGAATGTTCCGAAGCGCTGGCCGATGACCTGGAATGG
AAAATTATCTATGTGGGCAGCGCGGAATCTGAAGAATTTGATCAGATCCTGGACTCAGTCCTGGTGGGCC
CGGTCCCGGCAGGTCGTCATATGTTTGTTTTCCAAGCAGATGCTCCGAACCCGTCGCTGATTCCGGAAAC
CGACGCAGTTGGTGTCACGGTGGTTCTGATTACCTGCACGTATCACGGCCAGGAATTCATCCGCGTGGGT
TATTACGTTAACAATGAATACCTGAACCCGGAACTGCGTGAAAATCCGCCGATGAAACCGGATTTTAGTC
AGCTGCAACGCAACATTCTGGCATCCAATCCGCGTGTTACCCGCTTCCATATCAATTGGGATAACTGA
