>Addgene plasmid #235112 | VN1315 pB2Hws_v30_pLWeakRBS_TIR371_cI-Asf1B+rpoA-IP3_Ddcm_eGFP-wcKanR | depositor partial sequence | sequence record 462575 | RpoA-IP3
ATGCAGGGTTCTGTGACAGAGTTTCTAAAACCGCGCCTGGTTGATATCGAGCAAGTGAGTTCGACGCACG
CCAAGGTGACCCTTGAGCCTTTAGAGCGTGGCTTTGGCCATACTCTGGGTAACGCACTGCGCCGTATTCT
GCTCTCATCGATGCCGGGTTGCGCGGTGACCGAGGTTGAGATTGATGGTGTACTACATGAGTACAGCACC
AAAGAAGGCGTTCAGGAAGATATCCTGGAAATCCTGCTCAACCTGAAAGGGCTGGCGGTGAGAGTTCAGG
GCAAAGATGAAGTTATTCTTACCTTGAATAAATCTGGCATTGGCCCTGTGACTGCAGCCGATATCACCCA
CGACGGTGATGTCGAAATCGTCAAGCCGCAGCACGTGATCTGCCACCTGACCGATGAGAACGCGTCTATT
AGCATGCGTATCAAAGTTCAGCGCGGTCGTGGTTATGTGCCGGCTTCTACCCGAATTCATTCGGAAGAAG
ATGAGCGCCCAATCGGCCGTCTGCTGGTCGACGCATGCTACAGCCCTGTGGAGCGTATTGCCTACAATGT
TGAAGCAGCGCGTGTAGAACAGCGTACCGACCTGGACAAGCTGGTCATCGAAATGGAAACCAACGGCACA
ATCGATCCTGAAGAGGCGATTCGTCGTGCGGCAACCATTCTGGCTGAACAACTGGAAGCTTTCGTTGACT
TACGTGATGTACGTCAGCCTGAAGTGAAAGAAGAGAAACCAGAGGCGGCCGCAGCAAGCACCGAACGCAA
ATGGGCAGAACTGGCACGTCGTATTCGTGGTGCAGGCGGTGTTACCCTCAATGGTTTTGGTTGA
